>Addgene plasmid #70991 | pFOSGE_COF3C08 | depositor partial sequence | sequence record 126933 | insert
ATGGCTCTGTACGAAACCGTTGAGAAGGGCGCTAAGAATTCGCCGAGCTACAGCCTGTATTTCAAAAACA
AGTGCGGCAATGTCATCTCGCCGATGCACGACATTCCACTGTACGCCAACGAGGAGAAAACTATCTACAA
CATGGTGGTGGAGGTGCCACGTTGGACCAACGCGAAAATGGAGATTAGCTTGAAGACCCCTATGAATCCC
ATCAAGCAGGACATCAAGAAGGGTAAGCTGCGGTTCGTGGCCAACTGCTTCCCGCACAAGGGCTACATCT
GGAACTACGGAGCCCTGCCCCAGACCTGGGAAAACCCCGACCACATCGAGCCCTCCACCGGCTGCAAGGG
TGACAACGATCCCATCGATGTCATCGAGATTGGCTACCGAGTGGCTAAGCGCGGCGACGTGCTGAAGGTC
AAGGTGCTGGGCACCATTGCCTTGATTGACGAGGGCGAAACCGACTGGAAGATAATCGCCATCGATGTGA
ACGATCCGTTGGCCTCGAAAGTCAATGATATCGCCGATGTGGACCAGTACTTCCCGGGTCTGCTTCGTGC
CACCGTTGAGTGGTTCAAGATCTACAAGATCCCCGATGGCAAGCCTGAGAATCAGTTTGCTTTCAACGGC
GATGCCAAGAATGCGGACTTTGCCAACACCATCATTGCCGAGACCCACAAGTTCTGGCAGAACTTGGTGC
ACCAGAGCCCCGCATCCGGGTCCATCTCCACCACCAACATCACCAACCGCAACTCGGAGCACGTCATTCC
CAAGGAGGAGGCCGAGAAGATACTGGCCGAGGCCCCCGATGGCGGCCAGGTCGAGGAGGTGTCTGATACA
GTCGACACTTGGCATTTCATTCATCTCAAG
