>Addgene plasmid #70991 | pFOSGE_COF3C08 | addgene partial sequence | sequence record 131480 | M13-Rev 5'-CAGGAAACAGCTATGACC-3'
TTTTATTTTGACTGATAGTGACCTGTTCGTTGCAACAAATTGATAAGCAATGCTTTCTTATAATGCCAAC
TTTGTACAAGAAAGCTGGGTCCTTGAGATGAATGAAATGCCAAGTGTCGACTGTATCAGACACCTCCTCG
ACCTGGCCGCCATCGGGGGCCTCGGCCAGTATCTTCTCGGCCTCCTCCTTGGGAATGACGTGCTCCGAGT
TGCGGTTGGTGATGTTGGTGGTGGAGATGGACCCGGATGCGGGGCTCTGGTGCACCAAGTTCTGCCAGAA
CTTGTGGGTCTCGGCAATGATGGTGTTGGCAAAGTCCGCATTCTTGGCATCGCCGTTGAAAGCAAACTGA
TTCTCAGGCTTGCCATCGGGGATCTTGTAGATCTTGAACCACTCAACGGTGGCACGAAGCAGACCCGGGA
AGTACTGGTCCACATCGGCGATATCATTGACTTTCGAGGCCAACGGATCGTTCACATCGATGGCGATTAT
CTTCCAGTCGGTTTCGCCCTCGTCAATCAAGGCAATGGTGCCCAGCACCTTGACCTTCAGCACGTCGCCG
CGCTTAGCCACTCGGTAGCCAATCTCGATGACATCGATGGGATCGTTGTCACCCTTGCAGCCGGTGGAGG
GCTCGATGTGGTCGGGGTTTTCCCAGGTCTGGGG
