[The description below was written by a language model from this plasmid's Addgene catalogue record.]
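Description:
pFOSGE_COF3C08 is a Gateway entry clone built on the commercial pDONR221 donor vector and carrying the Drosophila melanogaster gene Nurf-38 (CG4634), a subunit of the NURF nucleosome remodelling complex. The insert is recorded as about 870 bp and corresponds to a specific annotated fly transcript, consistent with a coding-sequence clone, although the record does not say whether a stop codon is retained or whether any tags are present. The plasmid is maintained in standard E. coli cloning strains as a high-copy plasmid under kanamycin selection. No feature table is supplied, so the exact layout of the elements cannot be confirmed from the record.

As an entry clone made by Gateway cloning, the insert would have been introduced by BP recombination into the donor vector, replacing its counter-selectable cassette and leaving the gene flanked by attL recombination sites. Entry vectors of this kind contain no promoter for expressing the insert; the plasmid is a shuttle intermediate from which the Nurf-38 sequence can be moved by LR recombination into any compatible destination vector that supplies promoters, fusion tags or DNA-binding domains. M13 forward and reverse priming sites flanking the cassette allow the insert to be verified by sequencing.

The clone belongs to a collection associated with a study of how transcriptional regulators and cofactors in Drosophila fall into groups with context-dependent regulatory functions. This suggests its use as a source of the Nurf-38 sequence for expression constructs in functional assays of transcriptional regulation, though the record states only "Gateway entry clone" as its purpose.
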