Addgene plasmid #70991: pFOSGE_COF3C08
Purpose: Gateway entry clone
Depositing lab: Alexander Stark. Depositing organization: Research Institute of Molecular Pathology (IMP). Publication: Transcriptional regulators form diverse groups with context-dependent regulatory functions. Stampfel G, Kazmar T, Frank O, Wienerroither S, Reiter F, Stark A. Nature. 2015 Nov 9. doi: 10.1038/nature15545. PubMed 26550828.
Backbone
  Vector backbone: pDONR221
  Backbone manufacturer: Invitrogen
  Backbone size w/o insert (bp): 4762
  Vector type: Gateway entry vector
Growth in bacteria
  Bacterial resistance: Kanamycin, 50 μg/mL
  Growth temperature: 37°C
  Growth strain: DH5alpha
  Copy number: High Copy
Gene/Insert
  Gene/Insert name: Nurf-38 (alt names: FBgn0016687; CG4634, FBtr0273253)
  Species: D. melanogaster (fly)
  Insert size (bp): 870
  Entrez Gene: Nurf-38 (a.k.a. Dmel_CG4634, 38, CG4634, Dmel\CG4634, N38, NURF, NURF 38, NURF-38, NURF38, Nurf 38, Nurf38, dNURF, l(2)k16102, p38, p38/NURF-38)
  Cloning method: Gateway Cloning
  Sequencing primers: 5′ M13-F20; 3′ M13R
Terms and licenses: Academic/Nonprofit Terms; Industry Terms: Not Available to Industry
How to cite: pFOSGE_COF3C08 was a gift from Alexander Stark (Addgene plasmid # 70991 ; http://n2t.net/addgene:70991 ; RRID:Addgene_70991)
